Addgene plasmid #52001: pcDNA3-MAVS-M1A(KaganF58)
Purpose: Expresses the human MAVS CDS containing the point mutation M1A
Depositing lab: Jonathan Kagan. Depositing organization: Boston Children's Hospital. Publication: A Bicistronic MAVS Transcript Highlights a Class of Truncated Variants in Antiviral Immunity. Brubaker SW, Gauthier AE, Mills EW, Ingolia NT, Kagan JC. Cell. 2014 Feb 13;156(4):800-11. doi: 10.1016/j.cell.2014.01.021. PubMed 24529381.
Backbone
  Vector backbone: pcDNA3
  Vector type: Mammalian Expression
Growth in bacteria
  Bacterial resistance: Ampicillin, 100 μg/mL
  Growth temperature: 37°C
  Growth strain: DH5alpha
  Copy number: High Copy
Gene/Insert
  Gene/Insert name: MAVS
  Mutation: changed Met 1 to Ala
  Cloning method: Restriction Enzyme; 5′ cloning site unknown (unknown if destroyed); 3′ cloning site unknown (unknown if destroyed)
  Sequencing primers: 5′ CMV-F; 3′ BGH-Rev
Terms and licenses: Academic/Nonprofit Terms; Industry Terms: Not Available to Industry
How to cite: pcDNA3-MAVS-M1A(KaganF58) was a gift from Jonathan Kagan (Addgene plasmid # 52001 ; http://n2t.net/addgene:52001 ; RRID:Addgene_52001)
