[The description below was written by a language model from this plasmid's Addgene catalogue record.]
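Description:
pcDNA3-MAVS-M1A(KaganF58) is a mammalian expression plasmid built on the pcDNA3 backbone and carrying the human MAVS coding sequence with a point mutation that changes the initiating methionine (Met 1) to alanine. It is maintained in E. coli as a high-copy plasmid under ampicillin selection. No feature table accompanies the record, so individual elements are not annotated. However, the listed sequencing primers (CMV forward and BGH reverse) fit the standard pcDNA3 layout, in which the insert lies between the CMV immediate-early promoter and the bovine growth hormone polyadenylation signal for strong constitutive expression in transfected mammalian cells. pcDNA3 generally also carries a neomycin resistance cassette for G418 selection of stable lines, though the record does not mention it. The insert was introduced by restriction cloning, but the sites used are not recorded, and no epitope tags or reporters are listed.

MAVS is the mitochondrial antiviral signalling adaptor that acts downstream of RIG-I-like receptors in innate immune responses to RNA viruses. The associated publication concerns a bicistronic MAVS transcript that gives rise to truncated protein variants. In that context, removing the first start codon would be expected to prevent translation of the full-length protein, while leaving any initiation from downstream in-frame start sites intact. The construct is therefore suited to separating the contribution of full-length MAVS from that of shorter, alternatively initiated variants in antiviral signalling, typically alongside wild-type or other start-codon mutant constructs. The record itself states only that the plasmid expresses the M1A mutant coding sequence.
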