>Addgene plasmid #52001 | pcDNA3-MAVS-M1A(KaganF58) | depositor partial sequence | sequence record 80085 | HindII-insert-XhoI
AAGCTTGCACCGTTTGCTGAAGACAAGACCTATAAGTATATCTGCCGCAATTTCAGCAATTTTTGCAATG
TGGATGTTGTAGAGATTCTGCCTTACCTGCCCTGCCTCACAGCAAGAGACCAGGATCGACTGCGGGCCAC
CTGCACACTCTCAGGGAACCGGGACACCCTCTGGCATCTCTTCAATACCCTTCAGCGGCGGCCCGGCTGG
GTGGAGTACTTCATTGCGGCACTGAGGGGCTGTGAGCTAGTTGATCTCGCGGACGAAGTGGCCTCTGTCT
ACGAGAGCTACCAGCCTCGGACCTCGGACCGTCCCCCAGACCCACTGGAGCCACCGTCACTTCCTGCTGA
GAGGCCAGGGCCCCCCACACCTGCTGCGGCCCACAGCATCCCCTACAACAGCTGCAGAGAGAAGGAGCCA
AGTTACCCCATGCCTGTCCAGGAGACCCAGGCGCCAGAGTCCCCAGGAGAGAATTCAGAGCAAGCCCTGC
AGACGCTCAGCCCCAGAGCCATCCCAAGGAATCCAGATGGTGGCCCCCTGGAGTCCTCCTCTGACCTGGC
AGCCCTCAGCCCTCTGACCTCCAGCGGGCATCAGGAGAAGGACACAGAACTGGGCAGTACCCACACAGCA
GGTGCGACCTCCAGCCTCACACCATCCCGTGGGCCTGTGTCTCCATCTGTCTCCTTCCAGCCCCTGGCCC
GTTCCACCCCCAGGGCAAGCCGCTTGCCTGGACCCACAGGGTCAGTTGTATCTACTGGCACCTCCTTCTC
CTCCTCATCCCCTGGCTTGGCCTCTGCAGGGGCTGCAGAGGGTAAACAGGGTGCAGAGAGTGACCAGGCC
GAGCCTATCATCTGCTCCAGTGGGGCAGAGGCACCTGCCAACTCTCTGCCCTCCAAAGTGCCTACCACCT
TGATGCCTGTGAACACAGTGGCCCTGAAAGTGCCTGCCAACCCAGCATCTGTCAGCACAGTGCCCTCCAA
GTTGCCAACTAGCTCAAAGCCCCCTGGTGCAGTGCCTTCTAATGCGCTCACCAATCCAGCACCATCCAAA
TTGCCCATCAACTCAACCCGTGCTGGCATGGTGCCATCCAAAGTGCCTACTAGCATGGTGCTCACCAAGG
TGTCTGCCAGCACAGTCCCCACTGACGGGAGCAGCAGAAATGAGGAGACCCCAGCAGCTCCAACACCCGC
CGGCGCCACTGGAGGCAGCTCAGCCTGGCTAGACAGCAGCTTTGAGAATAGGGGCCTTGGGTCGGAGCTG
AGTAAGCCTGGCGTGCTGGCATCCCAGGTAGACAGCCCGTTCTCGGGCTGCTTCGAGGATCTTGCCATCA
GTGCCAGCACCTCCTTGGGCATGGGGCCCTGCCATGGCCCAGAGGAGAATGAGTATAAGTCCGAGGGCAC
CTTTGGGATCCACGTGGCTGAGAACCCCAGCATCCAGCTCCTGGAGGGCAACCCTGGGCCACCTGCGGAC
CCGGATGGCGGCCCCAGGCCACAAGCCGACCGGAAGTTCCAGGAGAGGGAGGTGCCATGCCACAGGCCCT
CACCTGGGGCTCTGTGGCTCCAGGTGGCTGTGACAGGGGTGCTGGTAGTCACACTCCTGGTGGTGCTGTA
CCGGCGGCGTCTGCACTAGCTCGAG
