>Addgene plasmid #52001 | pcDNA3-MAVS-M1A(KaganF58) | addgene partial sequence | sequence record 81705 | CMV-F 5'-CGCAAATGGGCGGTAGGCGTG-3'
ACTAGAGAACCCACTGCTTACTGGCTTATCGAAATTAATACGACTCACTATAGGGAGACCCAAGCTTGCA
CCGTTTGCTGAAGACAAGACCTATAAGTATATCTGCCGCAATTTCAGCAATTTTTGCAATGTGGATGTTG
TAGAGATTCTGCCTTACCTGCCCTGCCTCACAGCAAGAGACCAGGATCGACTGCGGGCCACCTGCACACT
CTCAGGGAACCGGGACACCCTCTGGCATCTCTTCAATACCCTTCAGCGGCGGCCCGGCTGGGTGGAGTAC
TTCATTGCGGCACTGAGGGGCTGTGAGCTAGTTGATCTCGCGGACGAAGTGGCCTCTGTCTACGAGAGCT
ACCAGCCTCGGACCTCGGACCGTCCCCCAGACCCACTGGAGCCACCGTCACTTCCTGCTGAGAGGCCAGG
GCCCCCCACACCTGCTGCGGCCCACAGCATCCCCTACAACAGCTGCAGAGAGAAGGAGCCAAGTTACCCC
ATGCCTGTCCAGGAGACCCAGGCGCCAGAGTCCCCAGGAGAGAATTCAGAGCAAGCCCTGCAGACGCTCA
GCCCCAGAGCCATCCCAAGGAATCCAGATGGTGGCCCCCTGGAGTCCTCCTCTGACCTGGCAGCCCTCAG
CCCTCTGACCTCCAGCGGGCATCAGGAGAAGGACACAGAACTGGGCAGTACCCACACAGCAGGTGCGACC
TCCAGCCTCACACCATCCCGTGGGCCTGTGTCTCCATCTGTCTCCTTCCAGCCCCTGGCCCGTTCCACCC
CCAGGGCAAGCCGCTTGCCTGGACCCACAGGGTCAGTTGTATCTACTGGCACCTCCTTCTCCTCCTCATC
CCCTGGCTTGGCCTCTGCAGGGGCTGCAGA
