>Addgene plasmid #52001 | pcDNA3-MAVS-M1A(KaganF58) | addgene partial sequence | sequence record 81758 | BGH-rev 5'-TAGAAGGCACAGTCGAGG-3'
CTATAGAATAGGGCCCTCTAGATGCATGCTCGAGCTAGTGCAGACGCCGCCGGTACAGCACCACCAGGAG
TGTGACTACCAGCACCCCTGTCACAGCCACCTGGAGCCACAGAGCCCCAGGTGAGGGCCTGTGGCATGGC
ACCTCCCTCTCCTGGAACTTCCGGTCGGCTTGTGGCCTGGGGCCGCCATCCGGGTCCGCAGGTGGCCCAG
GGTTGCCCTCCAGGAGCTGGATGCTGGGGTTCTCAGCCACGTGGATCCCAAAGGTGCCCTCGGACTTATA
CTCATTCTCCTCTGGGCCATGGCAGGGCCCCATGCCCAAGGAGGTGCTGGCACTGATGGCAAGATCCTCG
AAGCAGCCCGAGAACGGGCTGTCTACCTGGGATGCCAGCACGCCAGGCTTACTCAGCTCCGACCCAAGGC
CCCTATTCTCAAAGCTGCTGTCTAGCCAGGCTGAGCTGCCTCCAGTGGCGCCGGCGGGTGTTGGAGCTGC
TGGGGTCTCCTCATTTCTGCTGCTCCCGTCAGTGGGGACTGTGCTGGCAGACACCTTGGTGAGCACCATG
CTAGTAGGCACTTTGGATGGCACCATGCCAGCACGGGTTGAGTTGATGGGCAATTTGGATGGTGCTGGAT
TGGTGAGCGCATTAGAAGGCACTGCACCAGGGGGCTTTGAGCTAGTTGGCAACTTGGAGGGCACTGTGCT
GACAGATGCTGGGTTGGCAGGCACTTTCAGGGCCACTGTGTTCACAGGCATCAAGGTGGTAGGCACTTTG
GAGGGCAGAGAGTTGGCAGGTGCCTCTGCCCCACTGGAGCAGATGATAGGCTCGGCCTGGTCACTCTCTG
CACCCTGTTTACCCTCTGCAGCC
